LOCUS       AM3110 8392 bp DNA circular 21-JAN-2008
SOURCE
  ORGANISM
COMMENT     This file is created by Vector NTI http://www.invitrogen.com/
COMMENT     ORIGDB|GenBank
COMMENT     VNTDATE|304443402|
COMMENT     VNTDBDATE|471872339|
COMMENT     LSOWNER|
COMMENT     VNTNAME|AM3110|
COMMENT     VNTAUTHORNAME|Golden Labs|
COMMENT     VNTOAUTHORNAME|Phil Youderian|
COMMENT     VNTREPLTYPE|Plasmid
COMMENT     VNTEXTCHREPL|Bacteria
COMMENT     Vector_NTI_Display_Data_(Do_Not_Edit!)
COMMENT     (SXF
COMMENT     (CGexDoc "AM3110" 0 8392
COMMENT     (CDBMol 0 0 1 1 1 0 0 0 0 "" "" 0 0 0 0 (CObList) (CObList)
            (CObList)
COMMENT     (CObList) -1 "")
COMMENT     (CDocSetData 1 1 0 0 0 0 "MAIN" 1 1 1 1 0 0 1 1 0 1 10 10 4294967295
            50 0
COMMENT     1 0 (CHomObj 0 0 0 3 75) (CWordArray) (CWordArray)
COMMENT     (CStringList "SmaI" "SacI") (CStringList "atg" "gtg")
COMMENT     (CStringList "taa" "tga" "tag") (CObList) 1 "{(0,1),2}" 0 0 "" 0
COMMENT     4294967295 0 1 0 0 0 0 0 "MAIN" 0 0 30 0
COMMENT     (CProteinMotifSearchObject 70 20 1 1 1 1 0 0 1 0 0 0 0 0))
COMMENT     (CMolPar 1 0 0 0 0 1 8392 0 0 0 0 0 0 0 0) (CStringList)
            (CStringList)
COMMENT     (CObList) (COAPar 25 250 50 0 6 4 3 7) (COAPar 25 250 50 0 6 4 3 7)
COMMENT     (COAPar 25 250 50 0 6 4 3 7)
COMMENT     (CObList
COMMENT     #0=(CRSite (CStringList) "SmaI" "cccggg" 4 0 2 5686 0 7361 0 0 "")
COMMENT     #1=(CRSite (CStringList) "SacI" "gagctc" 6 0 1 7373 0 0 ""))
COMMENT     (CObList
COMMENT     #2=(CFSignal (CObList) "NSI" 86 0 1 1766 2684 0 (CStringList)
COMMENT     (CStringList) 1 1 1 1 "complement(1766..2682)")
COMMENT     #3=(CFSignal (CObList) "ORF3-2 (integrase)" 4 0 0 3011 3317 0
COMMENT     (CStringList) (CStringList) 1 1 1 1 "3009..3315")
COMMENT     #4=(CFSignal (CObList) "Sp resistance gene" 4 0 0 3339 4347 0
COMMENT     (CStringList) (CStringList) 1 1 1 1 "3337..4345")
COMMENT     #5=(CFSignal (CObList) "-NSI" 86 0 1 7353 8220 0 (CStringList)
COMMENT     (CStringList) 1 1 1 1 "complement(7351..8218)")
COMMENT     #6=(CFSignal (CObList) "pBR322 sequence" 89 0 1 1 1780 0
            (CStringList)
COMMENT     (CStringList) 1 1 1 1 "complement(1..1780)")
COMMENT     #7=(CFSignal (CObList) "M13 Forward (-20)" 27 0 0 4804 4819 0
COMMENT     (CStringList) (CStringList) 1 1 1 1 "4802..4817")
COMMENT     #8=(CFSignal (CObList) "attP1" 21 0 0 4837 5068 0 (CStringList)
COMMENT     (CStringList) 1 1 1 1 "4835..5066")
COMMENT     #9=(CFSignal (CObList) "ccdB gene" 4 0 1 5464 5769 0 (CStringList)
COMMENT     (CStringList) 1 1 1 1 "complement(5462..5767)")
COMMENT     #10=(CFSignal (CObList) "cat gene" 4 0 1 6114 6773 0 (CStringList)
COMMENT     (CStringList) 1 1 1 1 "complement(6112..6771)")
COMMENT     #11=(CFSignal (CObList) "attP2" 21 0 1 7021 7252 0 (CStringList)
COMMENT     (CStringList) 1 1 1 1 "complement(7019..7250)")
COMMENT     #12=(CFSignal (CObList) "M13 Reverse" 27 0 1 7294 7310 0
            (CStringList)
COMMENT     (CStringList) 1 1 1 1 "7292..7308")) (CObList) (CObList) (CObList)
COMMENT     (CObList) (CObList) (CObList)
COMMENT     (CTextView 0
COMMENT     #13=(CGroupPar (CParagraph 0 (0 0) 1 2 0 0 180)
COMMENT     (CObjectList
COMMENT     #14=(CRefLinePar
COMMENT     (CLinePar (CParagraph 0 (0 0) 0 2 0 1 233) "AM3110" 2) 5 "" 0
COMMENT     4)
COMMENT     #15=(CFolderPar
COMMENT     (CGroupPar (CParagraph 1 (0 0) 1 1 0 0 178)
COMMENT     (CObjectList
COMMENT     #16=(CLinePar (CParagraph 0 (0 0) 1 2 1 0 180)
COMMENT     "DNA Plasmid 'AM3110'" 1)
COMMENT     #17=(CLinePar (CParagraph 0 (0 0) 1 2 1 0 180)
COMMENT     "Foreign object. Author: Golden Labs. Original author: Phil
            Youderian"
COMMENT     1)
COMMENT     #18=(CLinePar (CParagraph 0 (0 0) 1 2 1 0 180)
COMMENT     "Created: 06/03/03 03:36PM" 1)
COMMENT     #19=(CLinePar (CParagraph 0 (0 0) 1 2 1 0 180)
COMMENT     "Last Modified: 01/21/08 11:38AM" 1)
COMMENT     #20=(CLinePar (CParagraph 0 (0 0) 1 2 1 0 180)
COMMENT     "length: 8392 bp" 1)
COMMENT     #21=(CLinePar (CParagraph 0 (0 0) 1 2 1 0 180)
COMMENT     "storage type: Basic" 1)
COMMENT     #22=(CLinePar (CParagraph 0 (0 0) 1 2 1 0 180)
COMMENT     "form: Circular" 1))) "General Description")
COMMENT     #23=(CFolderPar
COMMENT     (CGroupPar (CParagraph 2 (0 0) 1 1 0 0 178)
COMMENT     (CObjectList
COMMENT     #24=(CLinePar (CParagraph 0 (0 0) 1 2 1 0 180)
COMMENT     "Original Source Database: GenBank" 1)
COMMENT     #25=(CLinePar (CParagraph 0 (0 0) 1 2 1 0 180)
COMMENT     "Modification Date in the Original DB: 9-SEP-2004" 1)))
COMMENT     "Standard Fields")
COMMENT     #26=(CFolderPar
COMMENT     (CGroupPar (CParagraph 4 (0 0) 1 1 0 0 178)
COMMENT     (CObjectList
COMMENT     #27=(CLinePar (CParagraph 0 (0 0) 1 2 1 0 180)
COMMENT     "Golden Labs" 1))) "Author")
COMMENT     #28=(CFolderPar
COMMENT     (CGroupPar (CParagraph 5 (0 0) 1 1 0 0 178)
COMMENT     (CObjectList
COMMENT     #29=(CLinePar (CParagraph 0 (0 0) 1 2 1 0 180)
COMMENT     "Phil Youderian" 1))) "Original Author")
COMMENT     #30=(CRefLinePar
COMMENT     (CLinePar (CParagraph 0 (0 0) 0 2 0 0 233) "Comments" 2) 1 ""
COMMENT     0 0)
COMMENT     #31=(CFolderPar
COMMENT     (CGroupPar (CParagraph 8 (0 0) 1 2 0 0 178) (CObjectList))
COMMENT     "Annotations")
COMMENT     #32=(CFolderPar
COMMENT     (CGroupPar (CParagraph 12 (6 0) 1 1 0 0 178)
COMMENT     (CObjectList
COMMENT     #33=(CFolderPar
COMMENT     (CGroupPar (CParagraph 4 (7 4 0) 1 1 1 0 178)
COMMENT     (CObjectList
COMMENT     #34=(CFolderPar
COMMENT     (CGroupPar
COMMENT     (CParagraph 3011 (3 #3# 0) 1 2 2 0 327)
COMMENT     (CObjectList
COMMENT     #35=(CLinePar
COMMENT     (CParagraph 0 (0 0) 1 2 3 0 180)
COMMENT     "Start: 3011 End: 3317" 1)
COMMENT     #36=(CLinePar
COMMENT     (CParagraph 0 (0 0) 1 2 3 0 180)
COMMENT     "Original Location Description:" 1)
COMMENT     #37=(CLinePar
COMMENT     (CParagraph 0 (0 0) 1 2 3 0 180)
COMMENT     " 3009..3315" 1)))
COMMENT     "ORF3-2 (integrase)")
COMMENT     #38=(CFolderPar
COMMENT     (CGroupPar
COMMENT     (CParagraph 3339 (3 #4# 0) 1 2 2 0 327)
COMMENT     (CObjectList
COMMENT     #39=(CLinePar
COMMENT     (CParagraph 0 (0 0) 1 2 3 0 180)
COMMENT     "Start: 3339 End: 4347" 1)
COMMENT     #40=(CLinePar
COMMENT     (CParagraph 0 (0 0) 1 2 3 0 180)
COMMENT     "Original Location Description:" 1)
COMMENT     #41=(CLinePar
COMMENT     (CParagraph 0 (0 0) 1 2 3 0 180)
COMMENT     " 3337..4345" 1)))
COMMENT     "Sp resistance gene")
COMMENT     #42=(CFolderPar
COMMENT     (CGroupPar
COMMENT     (CParagraph 5464 (3 #9# 0) 1 2 2 0 327)
COMMENT     (CObjectList
COMMENT     #43=(CLinePar
COMMENT     (CParagraph 0 (0 0) 1 2 3 0 180)
COMMENT     "Start: 5464 End: 5769 (Complementary)"
COMMENT     1)
COMMENT     #44=(CLinePar
COMMENT     (CParagraph 0 (0 0) 1 2 3 0 180)
COMMENT     "Original Location Description:" 1)
COMMENT     #45=(CLinePar
COMMENT     (CParagraph 0 (0 0) 1 2 3 0 180)
COMMENT     " complement(5462..5767)" 1)))
COMMENT     "ccdB gene")
COMMENT     #46=(CFolderPar
COMMENT     (CGroupPar
COMMENT     (CParagraph 6114 (3 #10# 0) 1 2 2 0 327)
COMMENT     (CObjectList
COMMENT     #47=(CLinePar
COMMENT     (CParagraph 0 (0 0) 1 2 3 0 180)
COMMENT     "Start: 6114 End: 6773 (Complementary)"
COMMENT     1)
COMMENT     #48=(CLinePar
COMMENT     (CParagraph 0 (0 0) 1 2 3 0 180)
COMMENT     "Original Location Description:" 1)
COMMENT     #49=(CLinePar
COMMENT     (CParagraph 0 (0 0) 1 2 3 0 180)
COMMENT     " complement(6112..6771)" 1)))
COMMENT     "cat gene"))) "CDS (4 total)")
COMMENT     #50=(CFolderPar
COMMENT     (CGroupPar (CParagraph 21 (7 21 0) 1 1 1 0 178)
COMMENT     (CObjectList
COMMENT     #51=(CFolderPar
COMMENT     (CGroupPar
COMMENT     (CParagraph 4837 (3 #8# 0) 1 2 2 0 194)
COMMENT     (CObjectList
COMMENT     #52=(CLinePar
COMMENT     (CParagraph 0 (0 0) 1 2 3 0 180)
COMMENT     "Start: 4837 End: 5068" 1)
COMMENT     #53=(CLinePar
COMMENT     (CParagraph 0 (0 0) 1 2 3 0 180)
COMMENT     "Original Location Description:" 1)
COMMENT     #54=(CLinePar
COMMENT     (CParagraph 0 (0 0) 1 2 3 0 180)
COMMENT     " 4835..5066" 1))) "attP1")
COMMENT     #55=(CFolderPar
COMMENT     (CGroupPar
COMMENT     (CParagraph 7021 (3 #11# 0) 1 2 2 0 194)
COMMENT     (CObjectList
COMMENT     #56=(CLinePar
COMMENT     (CParagraph 0 (0 0) 1 2 3 0 180)
COMMENT     "Start: 7021 End: 7252 (Complementary)"
COMMENT     1)
COMMENT     #57=(CLinePar
COMMENT     (CParagraph 0 (0 0) 1 2 3 0 180)
COMMENT     "Original Location Description:" 1)
COMMENT     #58=(CLinePar
COMMENT     (CParagraph 0 (0 0) 1 2 3 0 180)
COMMENT     " complement(7019..7250)" 1))) "attP2")))
COMMENT     "Misc. Feature (2 total)")
COMMENT     #59=(CFolderPar
COMMENT     (CGroupPar (CParagraph 27 (7 27 0) 1 1 1 0 178)
COMMENT     (CObjectList
COMMENT     #60=(CFolderPar
COMMENT     (CGroupPar
COMMENT     (CParagraph 4804 (3 #7# 0) 1 2 2 0 194)
COMMENT     (CObjectList
COMMENT     #61=(CLinePar
COMMENT     (CParagraph 0 (0 0) 1 2 3 0 180)
COMMENT     "Start: 4804 End: 4819" 1)
COMMENT     #62=(CLinePar
COMMENT     (CParagraph 0 (0 0) 1 2 3 0 180)
COMMENT     "Original Location Description:" 1)
COMMENT     #63=(CLinePar
COMMENT     (CParagraph 0 (0 0) 1 2 3 0 180)
COMMENT     " 4802..4817" 1))) "M13 Forward (-20)")
COMMENT     #64=(CFolderPar
COMMENT     (CGroupPar
COMMENT     (CParagraph 7294 (3 #12# 0) 1 2 2 0 194)
COMMENT     (CObjectList
COMMENT     #65=(CLinePar
COMMENT     (CParagraph 0 (0 0) 1 2 3 0 180)
COMMENT     "Start: 7294 End: 7310 (Complementary)"
COMMENT     1)
COMMENT     #66=(CLinePar
COMMENT     (CParagraph 0 (0 0) 1 2 3 0 180)
COMMENT     "Original Location Description:" 1)
COMMENT     #67=(CLinePar
COMMENT     (CParagraph 0 (0 0) 1 2 3 0 180)
COMMENT     " 7292..7308" 1))) "M13 Reverse")))
COMMENT     "Primer (2 total)")
COMMENT     #68=(CFolderPar
COMMENT     (CGroupPar (CParagraph 86 (7 86 0) 1 1 1 0 178)
COMMENT     (CObjectList
COMMENT     #69=(CFolderPar
COMMENT     (CGroupPar
COMMENT     (CParagraph 1766 (3 #2# 0) 1 2 2 0 194)
COMMENT     (CObjectList
COMMENT     #70=(CLinePar
COMMENT     (CParagraph 0 (0 0) 1 2 3 0 180)
COMMENT     "Start: 1766 End: 2684 (Complementary)"
COMMENT     1)
COMMENT     #71=(CLinePar
COMMENT     (CParagraph 0 (0 0) 1 2 3 0 180)
COMMENT     "Original Location Description:" 1)
COMMENT     #72=(CLinePar
COMMENT     (CParagraph 0 (0 0) 1 2 3 0 180)
COMMENT     " complement(1766..2682)" 1))) "NSI")
COMMENT     #73=(CFolderPar
COMMENT     (CGroupPar
COMMENT     (CParagraph 7353 (3 #5# 0) 1 2 2 0 194)
COMMENT     (CObjectList
COMMENT     #74=(CLinePar
COMMENT     (CParagraph 0 (0 0) 1 2 3 0 180)
COMMENT     "Start: 7353 End: 8220 (Complementary)"
COMMENT     1)
COMMENT     #75=(CLinePar
COMMENT     (CParagraph 0 (0 0) 1 2 3 0 180)
COMMENT     "Original Location Description:" 1)
COMMENT     #76=(CLinePar
COMMENT     (CParagraph 0 (0 0) 1 2 3 0 180)
COMMENT     " complement(7351..8218)" 1))) "-NSI")))
COMMENT     "Misc. Recombination (2 total)")
COMMENT     #77=(CFolderPar
COMMENT     (CGroupPar (CParagraph 89 (7 89 0) 1 1 1 0 178)
COMMENT     (CObjectList
COMMENT     #78=(CFolderPar
COMMENT     (CGroupPar (CParagraph 1 (3 #6# 0) 1 2 2 0 194)
COMMENT     (CObjectList
COMMENT     #79=(CLinePar
COMMENT     (CParagraph 0 (0 0) 1 2 3 0 180)
COMMENT     "Start: 1 End: 1780 (Complementary)"
COMMENT     1)
COMMENT     #80=(CLinePar
COMMENT     (CParagraph 0 (0 0) 1 2 3 0 180)
COMMENT     "Original Location Description:" 1)
COMMENT     #81=(CLinePar
COMMENT     (CParagraph 0 (0 0) 1 2 3 0 180)
COMMENT     " complement(1..1780)" 1)))
COMMENT     "pBR322 sequence"))) "Old Sequence (1 total)")))
COMMENT     "Feature Map")
COMMENT     #82=(CFolderPar
COMMENT     (CGroupPar (CParagraph 13 (0 0) 1 1 0 0 178)
COMMENT     (CObjectList
COMMENT     #83=(CRSFolderPar
COMMENT     (CFolderPar
COMMENT     (CGroupPar (CParagraph 41158360 (8 0) 1 1 1 0 178)
COMMENT     (CObjectList
COMMENT     #84=(CGroupPar
COMMENT     (CParagraph 0 (10 #1# 0) 1 2 2 0 180)
COMMENT     (CObjectList
COMMENT     #85=(CLinePar
COMMENT     (CParagraph 0 (1 #1# 1) 1 2 2 0 191)
COMMENT     " N1: 7373 " 1))))) "SacI: 1 site") 5 1
COMMENT     "GAGCTC" "CTCGAG")
COMMENT     #86=(CRSFolderPar
COMMENT     (CFolderPar
COMMENT     (CGroupPar (CParagraph 41158392 (8 0) 1 1 1 0 178)
COMMENT     (CObjectList
COMMENT     #87=(CGroupPar
COMMENT     (CParagraph 0 (10 #0# 0) 1 2 2 0 180)
COMMENT     (CObjectList
COMMENT     #88=(CLinePar
COMMENT     (CParagraph 0 (1 #0# 1) 1 2 2 0 191)
COMMENT     " N1: 5686 " 1)
COMMENT     #89=(CLinePar
COMMENT     (CParagraph 0 (1 #0# 2) 1 2 2 0 191)
COMMENT     " N2: 7361 " 1))))) "SmaI: 2 sites") 3 3
COMMENT     "CCCGGG" "GGGCCC"))) "Restriction/Methylation Map"))))
COMMENT     (CGraphView
COMMENT     (CWStyleSheet
COMMENT     (CObjectList
COMMENT     #90=(CWidgetStyle "RSite Label" 1 (LOGPEN 0 0 13408563) 1 0 1
COMMENT     (LOGFONT 0 0 0 0 400 0 0 0 0 3 2 1 18 "Georgia") 0.555556 0 1 5
COMMENT     "@N (@S)" 0)
COMMENT     #91=(CWidgetStyle "Signal Label" 1 (LOGPEN 0 0 0) 1 0 1
COMMENT     (LOGFONT 0 0 0 0 700 0 0 0 0 3 2 1 34 "Arial") 0.666667 0 1 1
COMMENT     "@N" 0)
COMMENT     #92=(CWidgetStyle "Molecule Label 2" 0 0 1
COMMENT     (LOGFONT 0 0 0 0 400 0 0 0 0 3 2 1 18 "Georgia") 0.555556 0 1 16
COMMENT     "@L bp" 0)
COMMENT     #93=(CWidgetStyle "Molecule Label 1" 0 0 1
COMMENT     (LOGFONT 0 0 0 0 400 0 0 0 0 3 2 1 34 "Verdana") 0.833333 0 1 1
COMMENT     "@N" 0)
COMMENT     #94=(CWidgetStyle "Shape 3" 1 (LOGPEN 0 0 3355545) 1 1
COMMENT     (LOGBRUSH 0 6724095 0) 0 0 1 (LOGSHAPE 9 1 0.8 1.8 0))
COMMENT     #95=(CWidgetStyle "Shape 1" 1 (LOGPEN 0 0 6723840) 1 1
COMMENT     (LOGBRUSH 0 10079334 0) 0 0 1 (LOGSHAPE 9 1 0.8 1.8 0))
COMMENT     #96=(CWidgetStyle "Axis" 1 (LOGPEN 0 0 10079436) 2 1
COMMENT     (LOGBRUSH 0 13434879 0) 0 0 1 (LOGSHAPE 10 1 0 0 0))
COMMENT     #97=(CWidgetStyle "Line 2" 1 (LOGPEN 0 0 6723840) 8 0 0 0 1
COMMENT     (LOGSHAPE 1 1.9 0 0 0))
COMMENT     #98=(CWidgetStyle "RSite" 1 (LOGPEN 0 0 10053171) 8 0 0 0 1
COMMENT     (LOGSHAPE 1 1.9 0 0 0))
COMMENT     #99=(CWidgetStyle "Short Signal" 1 (LOGPEN 0 0 13395507) 10 0 0 0 1
COMMENT     (LOGSHAPE 1 1.9 0 0 0))
COMMENT     #100=(CWidgetStyle "Uniq RSite Label" 1 (LOGPEN 0 0 153) 1 0 1
COMMENT     (LOGFONT 0 0 0 0 400 0 0 0 0 3 2 1 18 "Georgia") 0.555556 128 1
COMMENT     5 "@N (@S)" 0)
COMMENT     #101=(CWidgetStyle "Vanilla" 1 (LOGPEN 0 0 0) 1 1
COMMENT     (LOGBRUSH 0 16777215 0) 1
COMMENT     (LOGFONT 0 0 0 0 400 0 0 0 0 7 48 2 18 "Times New Roman") 0.8 0
COMMENT     1 2 "?" 0)
COMMENT     #102=(CWidgetStyle "Mark 1" 0 0 1
COMMENT     (LOGFONT 0 0 0 0 400 0 0 0 2 7 48 2 2 "Windings") 0.7 0 1 2 "?"
COMMENT     0)
COMMENT     #103=(CWidgetStyle "Motif Label" 1 (LOGPEN 0 0 16744512) 1 0 1
COMMENT     (LOGFONT 0 0 0 0 400 0 0 0 0 3 2 1 34 "Arial") 0.611111 8388608
COMMENT     1 65535 "@N (@H)" 0)
COMMENT     #104=(CWidgetStyle "Fragment Label 2" 1 (LOGPEN 0 0 0) 1 0 1
COMMENT     (LOGFONT 0 0 0 0 400 0 0 0 0 3 2 1 49 "Courier New") 1.05 0 1 48
COMMENT     "@F bp (molecule @L bp)" 0)
COMMENT     #105=(CWidgetStyle "Fragment Label 1" 1 (LOGPEN 0 0 0) 1 0 1
COMMENT     (LOGFONT 0 0 0 0 400 0 0 0 0 3 2 1 34 "Arial") 0.91 0 1 1
COMMENT     "Fragment of @N" 0)
COMMENT     #106=(CWidgetStyle "Shape 4" 1 (LOGPEN 0 0 0) 1 1
COMMENT     (LOGBRUSH 2 8388608 5) 0 0 0)
COMMENT     #107=(CWidgetStyle "Shape 2" 1 (LOGPEN 0 0 0) 1 1 (LOGBRUSH 0 128 0)
            0
COMMENT     0 0)
COMMENT     #108=(CWidgetStyle "Shape 0" 1 (LOGPEN 0 0 0) 1 1 (LOGBRUSH 0 0 0) 0
            0
COMMENT     0)
COMMENT     #109=(CWidgetStyle "ORF" 1 (LOGPEN 0 0 16384) 8 0 0 0 1
COMMENT     (LOGSHAPE 7 0.2 3.41182 2.86186 0.609808))
COMMENT     #110=(CWidgetStyle "Line 4" 1 (LOGPEN 0 0 32768) 8 0 0 0 0)
COMMENT     #111=(CWidgetStyle "Line 3" 1 (LOGPEN 0 0 16711680) 8 0 0 0 0)
COMMENT     #112=(CWidgetStyle "Line 1" 1 (LOGPEN 0 0 16711680) 1 0 0 0 0)
COMMENT     #113=(CWidgetStyle "Short Promoter" 1 (LOGPEN 0 0 128) 6 0 0 0 0)
COMMENT     #114=(CWidgetStyle "Motif" 1 (LOGPEN 0 0 0) 1 0 0 0 0)
COMMENT     #115=(CWidgetStyle "Line 0" 1 (LOGPEN 0 0 0) 8 0 0 0 0)
COMMENT     #116=(CWidgetStyle "Void" 0 0 0 0 0)
COMMENT     #117=(CWidgetStyle "General Label" 1 (LOGPEN 0 0 0) 1 0 1
COMMENT     (LOGFONT 0 0 0 0 400 0 0 0 0 3 2 1 18 "Times New Roman") 0.91 0
COMMENT     1 3 "@T @N " 0)
COMMENT     #118=(CWidgetStyle "Position" 1 (LOGPEN 0 0 0) 1 0 0 0 0)
COMMENT     #119=(CWidgetStyle "Annotation" 0 0 1
COMMENT     (LOGFONT 0 0 0 0 400 0 0 0 0 3 2 1 18 "Times New Roman") 0.91 0
COMMENT     0 0)
COMMENT     #120=(CWidgetStyle "Position Label" 1 (LOGPEN 0 0 8388608) 1 0 1
COMMENT     (LOGFONT 0 0 0 0 400 0 1 0 0 3 2 1 34 "Arial") 0.63 8388608 1 1
COMMENT     "@N" 0)
COMMENT     #121=(CWidgetStyle "Range" 1 (LOGPEN 0 0 0) 1 1
COMMENT     (LOGBRUSH 0 16777215 0) 0 0 0)
COMMENT     #122=(CWidgetStyle "Range Label" 1 (LOGPEN 0 0 8388608) 1 0 1
COMMENT     (LOGFONT 0 0 0 0 400 0 1 0 0 3 2 1 34 "Arial") 0.63 8388608 1 1
COMMENT     "@N" 0)
COMMENT     #123=(CWidgetStyle "ORF Label" 1 (LOGPEN 0 0 49216) 1 0 1
COMMENT     (LOGFONT 0 0 0 0 400 0 0 0 0 3 2 1 18 "Times New Roman")
COMMENT     0.611111 0 1 65535 "@N" 0)
COMMENT     #124=(CWidgetStyle "CDS Label" 1 (LOGPEN 0 0 4227264) 1 0 1
COMMENT     (LOGFONT 0 0 0 0 400 0 0 0 0 3 2 1 34 "Arial") 0.555556 255 1 1
COMMENT     "@N" 0)
COMMENT     #125=(CWidgetStyle "Shape 5" 1 (LOGPEN 0 0 0) 3 1
COMMENT     (LOGBRUSH 0 16777113 0) 1
COMMENT     (LOGFONT 0 0 0 0 400 0 0 0 0 7 48 2 50 "Arial") 0.9 0 0 1
COMMENT     (LOGSHAPE 9 1 0.8 1.8 0))
COMMENT     #126=(CWidgetStyle "CDS" 1 (LOGPEN 0 0 0) 1 1 (LOGBRUSH 2 39423 3) 0
            0
COMMENT     1 (LOGSHAPE 9 1 0.8 1.8 0))
COMMENT     #127=(CWidgetStyle "Label 2" 1 (LOGPEN 0 0 4227264) 1 0 1
COMMENT     (LOGFONT 0 0 0 0 400 0 0 0 0 3 2 1 34 "Arial") 0.944444 8388608
COMMENT     1 1 "@N" 0)
COMMENT     #128=(CWidgetStyle "Label 3" 1 (LOGPEN 0 0 8421376) 1 0 1
COMMENT     (LOGFONT 0 0 0 0 700 255 0 0 0 3 2 1 34 "Arial") 0.833333 255 1
COMMENT     5 "@N (@S)" 0)
COMMENT     #129=(CWidgetStyle "Label 4" 1 (LOGPEN 0 0 8437824) 1 0 1
COMMENT     (LOGFONT 0 0 0 0 400 0 0 0 0 3 2 1 34 "Arial") 0.722222 0 1 5
COMMENT     "@N (@S)" 0)) 0.164644 1.74233 0.164644 2.53336
COMMENT     (70 (CShapeMapEntry 0 "Unique RSite" 1 "Uniq RSite Label") 67
COMMENT     (CShapeMapEntry 0 "ORF" 0 "ORF Label")) 40.0378 40.0378 39 39 0.1
COMMENT     -8392) 1 0 1 1 1
COMMENT     (mapper: 19.3015 -14.29 39 39 0.01 10 14 8392 8392 1 0 0)
COMMENT     #130=(CGroupWidget (CWidget 0 (0 0) 1 2 0 0 Nil -739 100)
COMMENT     (CObjectList
COMMENT     #131=(CGroupWidget (CWidget 1 (0 0) 1 2 0 0 Nil -574 100)
COMMENT     (CObjectList
COMMENT     #132=(CAxis
COMMENT     (CWideLine (CWidget 0 (0 0) 1 2 0 0 #96# 49924956 0)
COMMENT     (LOGPEN 0 0 10079436) 2 (LOGBRUSH 0 13434879 0) 1
COMMENT     6.27493 6.27293 1 0.0214037) 0.074752)
COMMENT     #133=(CLabel
COMMENT     (CWidget 1001 (0 0) 1 2 0 0 #93# 639657331 100)
COMMENT     (LOGPEN 0 0 13408563) 1
COMMENT     (LOGFONT 41 15 0 0 400 0 0 0 0 3 2 1 34 "Verdana")
COMMENT     2.53336 0.833333 0 "AM3110" "@N" 1 0 0.5 0 -4.55956
COMMENT     3.33333 1.02564 Nil)
COMMENT     #134=(CLabel
COMMENT     (CWidget 1002 (0 0) 1 2 0 0 #92# 544175136 100)
COMMENT     (LOGPEN 0 0 153) 1
COMMENT     (LOGFONT 27 10 0 0 400 0 0 0 0 3 2 1 18 "Georgia")
COMMENT     2.53336 0.555556 0 "8392 bp" "@L bp" 16 0 -0.8 0
COMMENT     -5.82624 2.17949 0.666667 Nil)) (CObjectList))
COMMENT     #135=(CGroupWidget (CWidget 10 (6 0) 1 2 0 0 Nil -256 100)
COMMENT     (CObjectList
COMMENT     #136=(CGroupWidget
COMMENT     (CWidget 4 (7 4 0) 1 2 0 0 Nil -390 100)
COMMENT     (CObjectList
COMMENT     #137=(CWideArrow
COMMENT     (CWideLine
COMMENT     (CWidget 0 (3 #3# 0) 1 2 0 0 #94# 0 100)
COMMENT     (LOGPEN 0 0 3355545) 1
COMMENT     (LOGBRUSH 0 6724095 0) 1 3.79366 4.02315 1
COMMENT     0.082322) 0.8 1.8 0)
COMMENT     #138=(CLabel
COMMENT     (CWidget 0 (0 0) 1 2 0 0 #91# 842086211 100)
COMMENT     (LOGPEN 0 0 0) 1
COMMENT     (LOGFONT 32 12 0 0 700 0 0 0 0 3 2 1 34
COMMENT     "Arial") 2.53336 0.666667 0
COMMENT     "ORF3-2 (integrase)" "@N" 1 0 0 -7.30224
COMMENT     3.24241 6.20513 0.794872 #137#)
COMMENT     #139=(CWideArrow
COMMENT     (CWideLine
COMMENT     (CWidget 0 (3 #4# 0) 1 2 0 0 #94# 0 100)
COMMENT     (LOGPEN 0 0 3355545) 1
COMMENT     (LOGBRUSH 0 6724095 0) 1 3.02372 3.77796 1
COMMENT     0.082322) 0.8 1.8 0)
COMMENT     #140=(CLabel
COMMENT     (CWidget 0 (0 0) 1 2 0 0 #91# 1852137826 100)
COMMENT     (LOGPEN 0 0 0) 1
COMMENT     (LOGFONT 32 12 0 0 700 0 0 0 0 3 2 1 34
COMMENT     "Arial") 2.53336 0.666667 0
COMMENT     "Sp resistance gene" "@N" 1 0 0 -5.18928
COMMENT     4.50909 6.35897 0.794872 #139#)
COMMENT     #141=(CWideArrow
COMMENT     (CWideLine
COMMENT     (CWidget 0 (3 #9# 0) 1 2 0 0 #94# 0 100)
COMMENT     (LOGPEN 0 0 3355545) 1
COMMENT     (LOGBRUSH 0 6724095 0) 1 1.96074 2.18949 1
COMMENT     0.082322) 0.8 1.8 1)
COMMENT     #142=(CLabel
COMMENT     (CWidget 0 (0 0) 1 2 0 0 #91# 842086211 100)
COMMENT     (LOGPEN 0 0 0) 1
COMMENT     (LOGFONT 32 12 0 0 700 0 0 0 0 3 2 1 34
COMMENT     "Arial") 2.53336 0.666667 0 "ccdB gene" "@N"
COMMENT     1 0 0 6.68592 10.8425 3.5641 0.794872 #141#)
COMMENT     #143=(CWideArrow
COMMENT     (CWideLine
COMMENT     (CWidget 0 (3 #10# 0) 1 2 0 0 #94# 0 100)
COMMENT     (LOGPEN 0 0 3355545) 1
COMMENT     (LOGBRUSH 0 6724095 0) 1 1.21023 1.7036 1
COMMENT     0.082322) 0.8 1.8 1)
COMMENT     #144=(CLabel
COMMENT     (CWidget 0 (0 0) 1 2 0 0 #91# 842086211 100)
COMMENT     (LOGPEN 0 0 0) 1
COMMENT     (LOGFONT 32 12 0 0 700 0 0 0 0 3 2 1 34
COMMENT     "Arial") 2.53336 0.666667 0 "cat gene" "@N"
COMMENT     1 0 0 9.16954 8.30913 2.84615 0.794872 #143#))
COMMENT     (CObjectList))
COMMENT     #145=(CGroupWidget
COMMENT     (CWidget 21 (7 21 0) 1 2 0 0 Nil -181 100)
COMMENT     (CObjectList
COMMENT     #146=(CWideArrow
COMMENT     (CWideLine
COMMENT     (CWidget 0 (3 #8# 0) 1 2 0 0 #95# 0 100)
COMMENT     (LOGPEN 0 0 6723840) 1
COMMENT     (LOGBRUSH 0 10079334 0) 1 2.48476 2.65818 1
COMMENT     0.082322) 0.8 1.8 0)
COMMENT     #147=(CLabel
COMMENT     (CWidget 0 (0 0) 1 2 0 0 #91# 842086211 100)
COMMENT     (LOGPEN 0 0 0) 1
COMMENT     (LOGFONT 32 12 0 0 700 0 0 0 0 3 2 1 34
COMMENT     "Arial") 2.53336 0.666667 0 "attP1" "@N" 1 0
COMMENT     0 3.45487 1.97573 1.66667 0.794872 #146#)
COMMENT     #148=(CWideArrow
COMMENT     (CWideLine
COMMENT     (CWidget 0 (3 #11# 0) 1 2 0 0 #95# 0 100)
COMMENT     (LOGPEN 0 0 6723840) 1
COMMENT     (LOGBRUSH 0 10079334 0) 1 0.852172 1.0256 1
COMMENT     0.082322) 0.8 1.8 1)
COMMENT     #149=(CLabel
COMMENT     (CWidget 0 (0 0) 1 2 0 0 #91# 639641126 100)
COMMENT     (LOGPEN 0 0 0) 1
COMMENT     (LOGFONT 32 12 0 0 700 0 0 0 0 3 2 1 34
COMMENT     "Arial") 2.53336 0.666667 0 "attP2" "@N" 1 0
COMMENT     0 10.9618 7.04245 1.66667 0.794872 #148#))
COMMENT     (CObjectList))
COMMENT     #150=(CGroupWidget
COMMENT     (CWidget 27 (7 27 0) 1 2 0 0 Nil -808 100)
COMMENT     (CObjectList
COMMENT     #151=(CScratch
COMMENT     (CWidget 0 (3 #7# 0) 1 2 0 0 #99# 0 100)
COMMENT     (LOGPEN 0 6 13395507) 10 1 2.68285 1.9
COMMENT     0.082322 1)
COMMENT     #152=(CLabel
COMMENT     (CWidget 0 (0 0) 1 2 0 0 #91# 842086211 100)
COMMENT     (LOGPEN 0 0 0) 1
COMMENT     (LOGFONT 32 12 0 0 700 0 0 0 0 3 2 1 34
COMMENT     "Arial") 2.53336 0.666667 0
COMMENT     "M13 Forward (-20)" "@N" 1 0 0 5.07093
COMMENT     12.1092 5.92308 0.794872 #151#)
COMMENT     #153=(CScratch
COMMENT     (CWidget 0 (3 #12# 0) 1 2 0 0 #99# 0 100)
COMMENT     (LOGPEN 0 6 13395507) 10 1 0.821524 1.9
COMMENT     0.082322 1)
COMMENT     #154=(CLabel
COMMENT     (CWidget 0 (0 0) 1 2 0 0 #91# 639641126 100)
COMMENT     (LOGPEN 0 0 0) 1
COMMENT     (LOGFONT 32 12 0 0 700 0 0 0 0 3 2 1 34
COMMENT     "Arial") 2.53336 0.666667 0 "M13 Reverse"
COMMENT     "@N" 1 0 0 12.745 5.77577 4.15385 0.794872
COMMENT     #153#)) (CObjectList))
COMMENT     #155=(CGroupWidget
COMMENT     (CWidget 86 (7 86 0) 1 2 0 0 Nil -809 100)
COMMENT     (CObjectList
COMMENT     #156=(CWideArrow
COMMENT     (CWideLine
COMMENT     (CWidget 0 (3 #2# 0) 1 2 0 0 #95# 1667321128
COMMENT     100) (LOGPEN 0 0 6723840) 1
COMMENT     (LOGBRUSH 0 10079334 0) 1 4.26684 4.95381 1
COMMENT     0.082322) 0.8 1.8 1)
COMMENT     #157=(CLabel
COMMENT     (CWidget 0 (0 0) 1 2 0 0 #91# 842086211 100)
COMMENT     (LOGPEN 0 0 0) 1
COMMENT     (LOGFONT 32 12 0 0 700 0 0 0 0 3 2 1 34
COMMENT     "Arial") 2.53336 0.666667 0 "NSI" "@N" 1 0 0
COMMENT     -7.84349 1.97573 1.23077 0.794872 #156#)
COMMENT     #158=(CWideArrow
COMMENT     (CWideLine
COMMENT     (CWidget 0 (3 #5# 0) 1 2 0 0 #95# 0 100)
COMMENT     (LOGPEN 0 0 6723840) 1
COMMENT     (LOGBRUSH 0 10079334 0) 0.835356 0.128573
COMMENT     0.77742 1 0.082322) 0.8 1.8 1)
COMMENT     #159=(CLabel
COMMENT     (CWidget 0 (0 0) 1 2 0 0 #91# 825705283 100)
COMMENT     (LOGPEN 0 0 0) 1
COMMENT     (LOGFONT 32 12 0 0 700 0 0 0 0 3 2 1 34
COMMENT     "Arial") 2.53336 0.666667 0 "-NSI" "@N" 1 0
COMMENT     0 13.0806 1.97573 1.4359 0.794872 #158#))
COMMENT     (CObjectList))
COMMENT     #160=(CGroupWidget
COMMENT     (CWidget 89 (7 89 0) 1 2 0 0 Nil -250 100)
COMMENT     (CObjectList
COMMENT     #161=(CLine
COMMENT     (CWidget 0 (3 #6# 0) 1 2 0 0 #112# 1684827975
COMMENT     100) (LOGPEN 0 0 16711680) 1 0.835356 4.9426
COMMENT     6.27319)
COMMENT     #162=(CLabel
COMMENT     (CWidget 0 (0 0) 1 2 0 0 #91# 842086211 100)
COMMENT     (LOGPEN 0 0 0) 1
COMMENT     (LOGFONT 32 12 0 0 700 0 0 0 0 3 2 1 34
COMMENT     "Arial") 2.53336 0.666667 0
COMMENT     "pBR322 sequence" "@N" 1 0 0 -14.5193 1.97573
COMMENT     5.97436 0.794872 #161#)) (CObjectList)))
COMMENT     (CObjectList))
COMMENT     #163=(CGroupWidget (CWidget 11 (8 0) 1 2 0 0 Nil -634 100)
COMMENT     (CObjectList
COMMENT     #164=(CGroupWidget
COMMENT     (CWidget 1 (10 #1# 0) 1 2 0 0 Nil -948 100)
COMMENT     (CObjectList
COMMENT     #165=(CScratch
COMMENT     (CWidget 1 (1 #1# 1) 1 2 0 0 #98# 0 100)
COMMENT     (LOGPEN 0 6 10053171) 8 1 0.76247 1.9
COMMENT     0.082322 1)
COMMENT     #166=(CLabel
COMMENT     (CWidget 0 (0 0) 1 2 0 0 #100# 1196704583 100)
COMMENT     (LOGPEN 0 0 153) 1
COMMENT     (LOGFONT 27 10 0 0 400 0 0 0 0 3 2 1 18
COMMENT     "Georgia") 2.53336 0.555556 128
COMMENT     "{\\i Sac}I (7373)" "@N (@S)" 5 0 0 12.4525
COMMENT     3.24241 3.02564 0.666667 #165#))
COMMENT     (CObjectList))
COMMENT     #167=(CGroupWidget
COMMENT     (CWidget 2 (10 #0# 0) 1 2 0 0 Nil -181 100)
COMMENT     (CObjectList
COMMENT     #168=(CScratch
COMMENT     (CWidget 1 (1 #0# 1) 1 2 0 0 #98# 0 100)
COMMENT     (LOGPEN 0 6 10053171) 8 1 2.02354 1.9
COMMENT     0.082322 1)
COMMENT     #169=(CLabel
COMMENT     (CWidget 0 (0 0) 1 2 0 0 #90# 639641126 100)
COMMENT     (LOGPEN 0 0 13408563) 1
COMMENT     (LOGFONT 27 10 0 0 400 0 0 0 0 3 2 1 18
COMMENT     "Georgia") 2.53336 0.555556 0
COMMENT     "{\\i Sma}I (5686)" "@N (@S)" 5 0 0 6.88463
COMMENT     9.57581 3.48718 0.666667 #168#)
COMMENT     #170=(CScratch
COMMENT     (CWidget 2 (1 #0# 2) 1 2 0 0 #98# 0 100)
COMMENT     (LOGPEN 0 6 10053171) 8 1 0.77144 1.9
COMMENT     0.082322 1)
COMMENT     #171=(CLabel
COMMENT     (CWidget 0 (0 0) 1 2 0 0 #90# 639641126 100)
COMMENT     (LOGPEN 0 0 13408563) 1
COMMENT     (LOGFONT 27 10 0 0 400 0 0 0 0 3 2 1 18
COMMENT     "Georgia") 2.53336 0.555556 0
COMMENT     "{\\i Sma}I (7361)" "@N (@S)" 5 0 0 12.5266
COMMENT     4.50909 3.25641 0.666667 #170#))
COMMENT     (CObjectList))) (CObjectList))
COMMENT     #172=(CGroupWidget (CWidget 14 (16 0) 1 2 0 0 Nil 0 100)
COMMENT     (CObjectList) (CObjectList))
COMMENT     #173=(CGroupWidget (CWidget 12 (0 0) 1 2 0 0 Nil 0 100)
COMMENT     (CObjectList) (CObjectList))) (CObjectList)))
COMMENT     (CSeqView 10 10 (CObjectList) (CObList) 1 (CObList)) (CObList) 0
COMMENT     (CStringList) 2082602632 35352152 (CObList)))
FEATURES             Location/Qualifiers
     misc_recomb     complement(1766..2684)
                     /vntifkey="86"
                     /label=NSI
     CDS             3011..3317
                     /vntifkey="4"
                     /label=ORF3-2\(integrase)
     CDS             3339..4347
                     /vntifkey="4"
                     /label=Sp\resistance\gene
     misc_recomb     complement(7353..8220)
                     /vntifkey="86"
                     /label=-NSI
     old_sequence    complement(1..1780)
                     /vntifkey="89"
                     /label=pBR322\sequence
     primer          4804..4819
                     /vntifkey="27"
                     /label=M13\Forward\(-20)
     misc_feature    4837..5068
                     /vntifkey="21"
                     /label=attP1
     CDS             complement(5464..5769)
                     /vntifkey="4"
                     /label=ccdB\gene
     CDS             complement(6114..6773)
                     /vntifkey="4"
                     /label=cat\gene
     misc_feature    complement(7021..7252)
                     /vntifkey="21"
                     /label=attP2
     primer          complement(7294..7310)
                     /vntifkey="27"
                     /label=M13\Reverse
BASE COUNT  2065 a 2163 c 2064 g 2100 t
ORIGIN
        1 actcaccagt cacagaaaag catcttacgg atggcatgac agtaagagaa ttatgcagtg
       61 ctgccataac catgagtgat aacactgcgg ccaacttact tctgacaacg atcggaggac
      121 cgaaggagct aaccgctttt ttgcacaaca tgggggatca tgtaactcgc cttgatcgtt
      181 gggaaccgga gctgaatgaa gccataccaa acgacgagcg tgacaccacg atgcctgcag
      241 caatggcaac aacgttgcgc aaactattaa ctggcgaact acttactcta gcttcccggc
      301 aacaattaat agactggatg gaggcggata aagttgcagg accacttctg cgctcggccc
      361 ttccggctgg ctggtttatt gctgataaat ctggagccgg tgagcgtggg tctcgcggta
      421 tcattgcagc actggggcca gatggtaagc cctcccgtat cgtagttatc tacacgacgg
      481 ggagtcaggc aactatggat gaacgaaata gacagatcgc tgagataggt gcctcactga
      541 ttaagcattg gtaactgtca gaccaagttt actcatatat actttagatt gatttaaaac
      601 ttcattttta atttaaaagg atctaggtga agatcctttt tgataatctc atgaccaaaa
      661 tcccttaacg tgagttttcg ttccactgag cgtcagaccc cgtagaaaag atcaaaggat
      721 cttcttgaga tccttttttt ctgcgcgtaa tctgctgctt gcaaacaaaa aaaccaccgc
      781 taccagcggt ggtttgtttg ccggatcaag agctaccaac tctttttccg aaggtaactg
      841 gcttcagcag agcgcagata ccaaatactg tccttctagt gtagccgtag ttaggccacc
      901 acttcaagaa ctctgtagca ccgcctacat acctcgctct gctaatcctg ttaccagtgg
      961 ctgctgccag tggcgataag tcgtgtctta ccgggttgga ctcaagacga tagttaccgg
     1021 ataaggcgca gcggtcgggc tgaacggggg gttcgtgcac acagcccagc ttggagcgaa
     1081 cgacctacac cgaactgaga tacctacagc gtgagctatg agaaagcgcc acgcttcccg
     1141 aagggagaaa ggcggacagg tatccggtaa gcggcagggt cggaacagga gagcgcacga
     1201 gggagcttcc agggggaaac gcctggtatc tttatagtcc tgtcgggttt cgccacctct
     1261 gacttgagcg tcgatttttg tgatgctcgt caggggggcg gagcctatgg aaaaacgcca
     1321 gcaacgcggc ctttttacgg ttcctggcct tttgctggcc ttttgctcac atgttctttc
     1381 ctgcgttatc ccctgattct gtggataacc gtattaccgc ctttgagtga gctgataccg
     1441 ctcgccgcag ccgaacgacc gagcgcagcg agtcagtgag cgaggaagcg gaagagcgcc
     1501 tgatgcggta ttttctcctt acgcatctgt gcggtatttc acaccgcata tggtgcactc
     1561 tcagtacaat ctgctctgat gccgcatagt taagccagta tacactccgc tatcgctacg
     1621 tgactgggtc atggctgcgc cccgacaccc gccaacaccc gctgacgcgc cctgacgggc
     1681 ttgtctgctc ccggcatccg cttacagaca agctgtgacc gtctccggga gctgcatgtg
     1741 tcagaggttt tcaccgtcat caccgaaacg cgcgaggcag gatcgatccg gcagccggcg
     1801 gagcgctgct ttcttggcaa gcggtcgcca gccccaacgc cagggctgcc agcccgaaac
     1861 agcggggcaa ggcagcttgg aagggcgatc gcagcacggg catggcaatg tctctctgaa
     1921 ggaatgcaga ccttattcgt acagccaggg ttgaatcgtg ggggtccaat cacttagctc
     1981 tgctgggcta aaccagagag caatttcctg ttgtgctgtt tcgattgcat ccgagccatg
     2041 gatgatgttg cggccaatat tgacaccaaa atcaccacgg atggtgcccg gttctgccgt
     2101 cagcggattg gtagcgccga tcaacttgcg agcagccgcc acaacgcctt cgccttccaa
     2161 gacgatcgcc acgatcggcc cagaggtgat gaactcgacg aggccattga agaaggggcg
     2221 ctcgcggtgg acagcatagt gctgttcggc cagctcgcga ctgggcttca gctgctttag
     2281 gcccaccagt ttgaagcctt tttgctcaaa gcggccgatg atcgtaccga ccaaaccccg
     2341 ctgaacgcca tcgggcttga tggcaataaa tgtgcgttcc acagacatct agatagtcct
     2401 caagacgagg caagcattga gcttgccttc ctatggttcg ggatcactgg gattcttgac
     2461 aagcgatcgc ggtcacatcg ctatctctta ggacttcgca gcgggcgagt cggattgacc
     2521 cggtagggat ttcgccagat caatgcccgt ggtttgtttc agcttctcca gcaagctagc
     2581 gatttgggta gcgctgcctt ccccttcgcc aatcacagtg atcgactcca cgtcgatatc
     2641 tggcacggtg cctgaaagcg tgacgagcag ggactcgaag cttgcatgcc tgcaggtcga
     2701 ctctagagct ttatgcttgt aaaccgtttt gtgaaaaaat ttttaaaata aaaaagggga
     2761 cctctagggt ccccaattaa ttagtaatat aatctattaa aggtcattca aaaggtcatc
     2821 caccggatca attcccctgc tcgcgcaggc tgggtgccaa gctctcgggt aacatcaagg
     2881 cccgatcctt ggagcccttg ccctcccgca cgatgatcgt nnnnnnnnnn nnnnnnnnnn
     2941 nnnnnnnnnn nnnnnnnnnn nnnnnnnnnn nnnnnnnnnn nnnnnnnnnn nnnnnnnnnn
     3001 nnnnnnnnnn nnnnnnnnnn nnnnnnnnnn nnnnnnnnnn nnnnnnnnnn nnnnnnnnnn
     3061 nnnnnnnnnn nnnnnnnnnn nnnnnnnnnn nnnnnnnnnn nnnnnnnnnn nnnnnnnnnn
     3121 nnnnnnnnnn nnnnnnnnnn nnnnnnnnnn nnnnnnnnnn nnnnnnnnnn nnnnncgtgg
     3181 agaccgaaac cttgcgctcg ttcgccagcc aggacagaaa tgcctcgact tcgctgctgc
     3241 ccaaggttgc cgggtgacgc acaccgtgga aacggatgaa ggcacgaacc cagtggacat
     3301 aagcctgttc ggttcgtaag ctgtaatgca agtagcgtat gcgctcacgc aactggtcca
     3361 gaaccttgac cgaacgcagc ggtggtaacg gcgcagtggc ggttttcatg gcttgttatg
     3421 actgtttttt tggggtacag tctatgcctc gggcatccaa gcagcaagcg cgttacgccg
     3481 tgggtcgatg tttgatgtta tggagcagca acgatgttac gcagcagggc agtcgcccta
     3541 aaacaaagtt aaacatcatg agggaagcgg tgatcgccga agtatcgact caactatcag
     3601 aggtagttgg cgtcatcgag cgccatctcg aaccgacgtt gctggccgta catttgtacg
     3661 gctccgcagt ggatggcggc ctgaagccac acagtgatat tgatttgctg gttacggtga
     3721 ccgtaaggct tgatgaaaca acgcggcgag ctttgatcaa cgaccttttg gaaacttcgg
     3781 cttcccctgg agagagcgag attctccgcg ctgtagaagt caccattgtt gtgcacgacg
     3841 acatcattcc gtggcgttat ccagctaagc gcgaactgca atttggagaa tggcagcgca
     3901 atgacattct tgcaggtatc ttcgagccag ccacgatcga cattgatctg gctatcttgc
     3961 tgacaaaagc aagagaacat agcgttgcct tggtaggtcc agcggcggag gaactctttg
     4021 atccggttcc tgaacaggat ctatttgagg cgctaaatga aaccttaacg ctatggaact
     4081 cgccgcccga ctgggctggc gatgagcgaa atgtagtgct tacgttgtcc cgcatttggt
     4141 acagcgcagt aaccggcaaa atcgcgccga aggatgtcgc tgccgactgg gcaatggagc
     4201 gcctgccggc ccagtatcag cccgtcatac ttgaagctag acaggcttat cttggacaag
     4261 aagaagatcg cttggcctcg cgcgcagatc agttggaaga atttgtccac tacgtgaaag
     4321 gcgagatcac caaggtagtc ggcaaataat gtctaacaat tcgttcaagc cgacgccgct
     4381 tcgcggcgcg gcttaactca agcgttagat gcactaagca cataattgct cacagccaaa
     4441 ctatcaggtc aagtctgctt ttattatttt taagcgtgca taataagccc tacacaaatt
     4501 gggagatata tcatgaaagg ctggcttttt cttgttatcg caatagttgg cgaagtaatc
     4561 gcaacatccg cattaaaatc tagcgagggc tttactaagc tgatccggtg gatgaccttt
     4621 tgaatgacct ttaatagatt atattactaa ttaattgggg accctagagg tccccttttt
     4681 tattttaaaa attttttcac aaaacggttt acaagcataa agctctagag gatcggcggc
     4741 cgcggagatc tacgtacgcg ttcgcgttaa cgctagcatg gatgttttcc cagtcacgac
     4801 gttgtaaaac gacggccagt cttaagctcg ggccccaaat aatgatttta ttttgactga
     4861 tagtgacctg ttcgttgcaa caaattgatg agcaatgctt ttttataatg ccaactttgt
     4921 acaaaaaagc tgaacgagaa acgtaaaatg atataaatat caatatatta aattagattt
     4981 tgcataaaaa acagactaca taatactgta aaacacaaca tatccagtca ctatgaatca
     5041 actacttaga tggtattagt gacctgtagt cgaccgacag ccttccaaat gttcttcggg
     5101 tgatgctgcc aacttagtcg accgacagcc ttccaaatgt tcttctcaaa cggaatcgtc
     5161 gtatccagcc tactcgctat tgtcctcaat gccgtattaa atcataaaaa gaaataagaa
     5221 aaagaggtgc gagcctcttt tttgtgtgac aaaataaaaa catctaccta ttcatatacg
     5281 ctagtgtcat agtcctgaaa atcatctgca tcaagaacaa tttcacaact cttatacttt
     5341 tctcttacaa gtcgttcggc ttcatctgga ttttcagcct ctatacttac taaacgtgat
     5401 aaagtttctg taatttctac tgtatcgacc tgcagactgg ctgtgtataa gggagcctga
     5461 catttatatt ccccagaaca tcaggttaat ggcgtttttg atgtcatttt cgcggtggct
     5521 gagatcagcc acttcttccc cgataacgga gaccggcaca ctggccatat cggtggtcat
     5581 catgcgccag ctttcatccc cgatatgcac caccgggtaa agttcacggg agactttatc
     5641 tgacagcaga cgtgcactgg ccagggggat caccatccgt cgcccgggcg tgtcaataat
     5701 atcactctgt acatccacaa acagacgata acggctctct cttttatagg tgtaaacctt
     5761 aaactgcatt tcaccagccc ctgttctcgt cagcaaaaga gccgttcatt tcaataaacc
     5821 gggcgacctc agccatccct tcctgatttt ccgctttcca gcgttcggca cgcagacgac
     5881 gggcttcatt ctgcatggtt gtgcttacca gaccggagat attgacatca tatatgcctt
     5941 gagcaactga tagctgtcgc tgtcaactgt cactgtaata cgctgcttca tagcatacct
     6001 ctttttgaca tacttcgggt atacatatca gtatatattc ttataccgca aaaatcagcg
     6061 cgcaaatacg catactgtta tctggctttt agtaagccgg atccacgcgg cgtttacgcc
     6121 ccgccctgcc actcatcgca gtactgttgt aattcattaa gcattctgcc gacatggaag
     6181 ccatcacaga cggcatgatg aacctgaatc gccagcggca tcagcacctt gtcgccttgc
     6241 gtataatatt tgcccatggt gaaaacgggg gcgaagaagt tgtccatatt ggccacgttt
     6301 aaatcaaaac tggtgaaact cacccaggga ttggctgaga cgaaaaacat attctcaata
     6361 aaccctttag ggaaataggc caggttttca ccgtaacacg ccacatcttg cgaatatatg
     6421 tgtagaaact gccggaaatc gtcgtggtat tcactccaga gcgatgaaaa cgtttcagtt
     6481 tgctcatgga aaacggtgta acaagggtga acactatccc atatcaccag ctcaccgtct
     6541 ttcattgcca tacggaattc cggatgagca ttcatcaggc gggcaagaat gtgaataaag
     6601 gccggataaa acttgtgctt atttttcttt acggtcttta aaaaggccgt aatatccagc
     6661 tgaacggtct ggttataggt acattgagca actgactgaa atgcctcaaa atgttcttta
     6721 cgatgccatt gggatatatc aacggtggta tatccagtga tttttttctc cattttagct
     6781 tccttagctc ctgaaaatct cgataactca aaaaatacgc ccggtagtga tcttatttca
     6841 ttatggtgaa agttggaacc tcttacgtgc cgatcaacgt ctcattttcg ccaaaagttg
     6901 gcccagggct tcccggtatc aacagggaca ccaggattta tttattctgc gaagtgatct
     6961 tccgtcacag gtatttattc ggcgcaaagt gcgtcgggtg atgctgccaa cttagtcgac
     7021 tacaggtcac taataccatc taagtagttg attcatagtg actggatatg ttgtgtttta
     7081 cagtattatg tagtctgttt tttatgcaaa atctaattta atatattgat atttatatca
     7141 ttttacgttt ctcgttcagc tttcttgtac aaagttggca ttataagaaa gcattgctta
     7201 tcaatttgtt gcaacgaaca ggtcactatc agtcaaaata aaatcattat ttgccatcca
     7261 gctgatatcc cctatagtga gtcgtattac atggtcatag ctgtttcctg gcagctctgg
     7321 cccgtgtctc aaaatcctcg aggcctacta gtggatcccc gggtaccgag ctcgaatttc
     7381 gagcttctgg agcaggaaga tgtcgcgggc attagcacca gcggtctgcc aagcctccgc
     7441 cagccgttgg gtcccttccg cttgagcttt tccatcttcg acgatacggg cggcggcccc
     7501 ccgcgcttcc gcgatcgccc gtttacaagc tgcctcagct ggggcgatca catcggcttg
     7561 aagttgctgc tgcacctgtt tgatccgctc ctgctgcaca gggagttctg cttggctacg
     7621 agcgacttcg gtagcaatgt ccgcttcagc ttcggccacc accgcttcgc gccgcgtcaa
     7681 cgcatcctga atccggcgct cggcctcggc ttgggcgatc gctacatcgc gatcgatccg
     7741 acgcagggcc gtgatcttgt cattttcggc cgtttggatc gcagaggcag cctgggcatc
     7801 ggcttcagca attcgggcat ctcgctgcag atcagcccgc tgcttgcgtc cactagccga
     7861 gagataaccg acctcatcgg aaatgttctg gacttgcagc gtatcgagga ctagacccag
     7921 ctgctcaagg tcatcctccg cctcttccag cagacttttg gcaaaggcaa ttttgtcctc
     7981 gttgatctgc tccggcgtga ggctggctaa aacaccacgc aagttgcctt cgagggtctc
     8041 cttggcaatt tgctcgattt ccttacggtt tttgccaagc agccgctcga tcgcgttgtg
     8101 gatggtcggt tcttccccag caatcttgat attggcaacg ccttcaacag tcaggggaat
     8161 gccgcccttg gagaaggcat tggaaacgcg caactcaatg atcatgttgg tcagatccat
     8221 gcggagcgct ttttccagca gaggtacccg caggctgctg ccgcccttga ccaagcgata
     8281 gccaactcgg cggccatcac tactgcggcg actactgcca gcaaagatca aaatttcact
     8341 gggttggcag atgtagtaga gattgcgcag gactaagctg ccagccccgg cg
//
